Addgene plasmid #145941: pAc5.1B-lambdaN-HA-DmImp_B
Purpose: Insect Expression of DmImp
Depositing lab: Elisa Izaurralde. Depositing organization: Max Planck Institute for Developmental Biology.
Backbone
  Vector backbone: Unknown
  Vector type: Insect Expression
Growth in bacteria
  Bacterial resistance: Ampicillin, 100 μg/mL
  Growth temperature: 37°C
  Growth strain: DH5alpha
  Copy number: Low Copy
Gene/Insert
  Gene/Insert name: DmImp
  Species: D. melanogaster (fly)
  Entrez Gene: Imp (a.k.a. Dmel_CG1691, CG1691, Dmel\CG1691, FGC026A04, IGF-II, IGF2BP1, IMP, IMP-1, MRE11, ORE-9, anon-EST:fe2B3, anon-WO0140519.39, cg1691, dIMP, imp, l(1)G0072, mre11)
  Cloning method: Unknown
Terms and licenses: Academic/Nonprofit Terms; Industry Terms: Not Available to Industry
Depositor comments: ORF extracted from NCBI:NM_078556.3. Plasmids from this collection were made available to the research community and donated after the lab closed. Please note that the sequence provided by the depositing laboratory may be theoretical/predicted or based on Sanger sequencing results. There may be discrepancies between sequencing results obtained by Addgene and the depositor sequence. If an Addgene verified sequence is not available, please contact before placing your order to request that our lab fully sequence the plasmid.
How to cite: pAc5.1B-lambdaN-HA-DmImp_B was a gift from Elisa Izaurralde (Addgene plasmid # 145941 ; http://n2t.net/addgene:145941 ; RRID:Addgene_145941)
