[The description below was written by a language model from this plasmid's Addgene catalogue record and pLannotate feature annotations shown in this document.]
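Description:
pAc5.1B-lambdaN-HA-DmImp_B is an insect expression plasmid of 7,161 nt for producing the Drosophila melanogaster protein Imp (CG1691, the fly IGF-II mRNA-binding protein homologue) in cultured fly cells. The catalogue lists the backbone as unknown, although the name and annotated parts point to a pAc5.1-type vector. It is propagated in E. coli through a ColE1/pUC-family origin and selected with ampicillin via the β-lactamase gene and its own promoter. The record describes it as low copy, even though the origin is annotated as a high-copy type. Short fragments annotated as tetracycline resistance and SV40 large T antigen appear to be non-functional backbone remnants.

Expression is driven by the constitutive D. melanogaster actin 5C promoter. Immediately downstream lie a short fragment of the bacteriophage lambda N protein and an HA epitope (annotated as a partial 3xHA match, consistent with a single HA tag). The unannotated stretch that follows is where the Imp open reading frame, which the depositor derived from an NCBI reference transcript, presumably sits. A vector-encoded V5 tag and an SV40 polyadenylation signal follow, but the record does not say whether the V5 tag is translated in frame or excluded by the insert's stop codon.

The lambda N peptide binds BoxB RNA hairpins, so fusions of this kind are generally used in tethering assays. In these assays the protein is artificially recruited to a BoxB-containing reporter mRNA to test its effect on translation or stability, with the HA tag allowing detection. The record itself states the purpose only as insect expression of DmImp. The depositor sequence may be theoretical rather than fully verified.
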