Features (pLannotate 1.2.2; 10 found; start..end, strand, type, name):
     56..2568    +  promoter       Ac5 promoter: Drosophila melanogaster actin 5C promoter
   2588..2653    +  CDS            N (fragment): REGN_LAMBD - Experimental evidence at protein level: Swiss-Prot protein existence level 1. Plays a role as a transcriptional antitermination factor that allows the virus to initiate its lytic phase. Activates expression of the delayed viral early genes by modifying host RNA polymerase (RNAP) into a form that is resistant to termination signals. This antitermination function requires the host NusA protein which serves to stabilize the interaction between antitermination protein N and host RNA polymerase. From Escherichia phage lambda (Bacteriophage lambda).
   2678..2704    +  CDS            3xHA (fragment): three tandem HA epitope tags
   4446..4487    +  CDS            V5 tag: epitope tag from simian virus 5
   4587..4721    -  polyA_signal   SV40 poly(A) signal: SV40 polyadenylation signal
   4744..4828    -  CDS            large T antigen (fragment): large T antigen from SV40 (simian virus 40)
   4829..5299    +  CDS            TcR (fragment): tetracycline efflux protein; tet; confers resistance to tetracycline
   5343..5931    -  rep_origin     ori: high-copy-number ColE1/pMB1/pBR322/pUC origin of replication
   6102..6962    -  CDS            AmpR: β-lactamase; bla; confers resistance to ampicillin, carbenicillin, and related antibiotics
   6963..7067    -  promoter       AmpR promoter: bla
>Addgene plasmid #145941 | pAc5.1B-lambdaN-HA-DmImp_B | depositor full sequence | sequence record 288386 | Full Sequence
CTTCAAGGAATTAATTCTATATTCTAAAAACACAAATGATACTTCTAAAAAAAATCATGAATGGCATCAA
CTCTGAATCAAATCTTTGCAGATGCACCTACTTCTCATTTCCACTGTCACATCATTTTTCCAGATCTCGC
TGCCTGTTATGTGGCCCACAAACCAAGACACGTTTTATGGCCATTAAAGCTGGCTGATCGTCGCCAAACA
CCAAATACATATCAATATGTACATTCGAGAAAGAAGCGATCAAAGAAGCGTCTTCGGGCGAGTAGGAGAA
TGCGGAGGAGAAGGAGAACGAGCTGATCTAGTATCTCTCCACAATCCAATGCCAACTGACCAACTGGCCA
TATTCGGAGCAATTTGAAGCCAATTTCCATCGCCTGGCGATCGCTCCATTCTTGGCTATATGTTTTTCAC
CGTTCCCGGGGCCATTTTCAAAGACTCGTCGGTAAGATAAGATTGTGTCACTCGCTGTCTCTCTTCATTT
GTCGAAGAATGCTGAGGAATTTCGCGATGACGTCGGCGAGTATTTTGAAGAATGAGAATAATTTGTATTT
ATACGAAAATCAGTTAGTGGAATTTTCTACAAAAACATGTTATCTATAGATAATTTTGTTGCAAAATATG
TTGACTATGACAAAGATTGTATGTATATACCTTTAATGTATTCTCATTTTCTTATGTATTTATAATGGCA
ATGATGATACTGATGATATTTTAAGATGATGCCAGACCACAGGCTGATTTCTGCGTCTTTTGCCGAACGC
AGTGCATGTGCGGTTGTTGTTTTTTGGAATAGTTTCAATTTTCGGACTGTCCGCTTTGATTTCAGTTTCT
TGGCTTATTCAAAAAGCAAAGTAAAGCCAAAAAAGCGAGATGGCAATACCAAATGCGGCAAAACGGTAGT
GGAAGGAAAGGGGTGCGGGGCAGCGGAAGGAAGGGTGGGGCGGGGCGTGGCGGGGTCTGTGGCTGGGCGC
GACGTCACCGACGTTGGAGCCACTCCTTTGACCATGTGTGCGTGTGTGTATTATTCGTGTCTCGCCACTC
GCCGGTTGTTTTTTTCTTTTTATCTCGCTCTCTCTAGCGCCATCTCGTACGCATGCTCAACGCACCGCAT
GTTGCCGTGTCCTTTATGCGTCATTTTGGCTCGAAATAGGCAATTATTTAAACAAAGATTAGTCAACGAA
AACGCTAAAATAAATAAGTCTACAATATGGTTACTTATTGCCATGTGTGTGCAGCCAACGATAGCAACAA
AAGCAACAACACAGTGGCTTTCCCTCTTTCACTTTTTGTTTGCAAGCGCGTGCGAGCAAGACGGCACGAC
CGGCAAACGCAATTACGCTGACAAAGAGCAGACGAAGTTTTGGCCGAAAAACATCAAGGCGCCTGATACG
AATGCATTTGCAATAACAATTGCGATATTTAATATTGTTTATGAAGCTGTTTGACTTCAAAACACACAAA
AAAAAAAATAAAACAAATTATTTGAAAGAGAATTAGGAATCGGACAGCTTATCGTTACGGGCTAACAGCA
CACCGAGACGAAATAGCTTACCTGACGTCACAGCCTCTGGAAGAACTGCCGCCAAGCAGAGAGAGAGAGA
AAAAGAGGGAGAGCAGCTTAGACCGCATGTGCTTGTGTGTGAGGCGTCTCTCTCTTCGTCTCCTGTTTGC
GCAAACGCATAGACTGCACTGAGAAAATCGATTACCTATTTTTTATGAATGAATATTTGCACTATTACTA
TTCAAAACTATTAAGATAGCAATCACATTCAATAGCCAAATACTATACCACCTGAGCGATGCAACGAAAT
GATCAATTTGAGCAAAAATGCTGCATATTTAGGACGGCATCATTATAGAAATGCTTCTTGCTGTGTACTT
TTCTCTCGTCTGGCAGCTGTTTCGCCGTTATTGTTAAAACCGGCTTAAGTTAGGTGTGTTTTCTACGACT
AGTGATGCCCCTACTAGAAGATGTGTGTTGCACAAATGTCCCTGAATAACCAATTTGAAGTGCAGATAGC
AGTAAACGTAAGCTAATATGAATATTATTTAACTGTAATGTTTTAATATCGCTGGACATTACTAATAAAC
CCACTATAAACACATGTACATATGTATGTTTTGGCATACAATGAGTAGTTGGGGAAAAAATGTGTAAAAG
CACCGTGACCATCACAGCATAAAGATAACCAGCTGAAGTATCGAATATGAGTAACCCCCAAATTGAATCA
CATGCCGCAACTGATAGGACCCATGGAAGTACACTCTTCATGGCGATATACAAGACACACACAAGCACGA
ACACCCAGTTGCGGAGGAAATTCTCCGTAAATGAAAACCCAATCGGCGAACAATTCATACCCATATATGG
TAAAAGTTTTGAACGCGACTTGAGAGCGGAGAGCATTGCGGCTGATAAGGTTTTAGCGCTAAGCGGGCTT
TATAAAACGGGCTGCGGGACCAGTTTTCATATCACTACCGTTTGAGTTCTTGTGCTGTGTGGATACTCCT
CCCGACACAAAGCCGCTCCATCAGCCAGCAGTCGTCTAATCCAGAGACCCCGGATCGGGGTACCAACATG
GACGCACAAACACGACGACGTGAGCGTCGCGCTGAGAAACAAGCTCAATGGAAAGCTGCAAACGGTGGAT
CTCCTCCACATATGGCTTACCCATACGATGTTCCAGATTACGCTCCTCCAAGCTTGAATTCAATGCACAG
CAACAATAATAGCAGCAGACTCAACAACAACATAAGCAACAATTATTATCAACAAAAACAATCGCTTATA
CGCTATTTGGATCGAGCTGCTGTTGGTCTGAACGGTGTCGAGTTCGAGGGCAGCAAGCTGCATGCCGAGC
AGCTGGACAAGAACCAGCGGCGTAGCCAGCGTAACCAGCGCAATCCGTATCCGGGTATGCCCGGTCCCGG
ACGCCAGGCGGACTTTCCGCTGCGCATTCTTGTGCAGAGCGAAATGGTGGGCGCCATCATTGGTCGACAG
GGCAGCACCATCAGGACGATCACACAACAGAGCCGTGCTCGCGTCGACGTCCATCGTAAGGAGAATGTTG
GATCGCTGGAGAAATCGATTACGATCTATGGCAATCCGGAGAACTGCACCAACGCCTGTAAGCGCATCCT
GGAAGTTATGCAGCAGGAGGCCATCTCTACGAATAAGGGTGAAATTTGCCTCAAAATACTCGCCCACAAC
AATTTGATTGGACGAATCATTGGCAAGTCGGGCAATACCATTAAACGGATCATGCAGGACACCGATACGA
AGATCACTGTCAGCTCTATCAACGACATCAACAGCTTCAATTTGGAGCGAATCATTACGGTCAAGGGATT
AATTGAGAACATGTCGCGTGCTGAGAACCAAATTAGCACCAAGCTGCGCCAGAGCTACGAGAACGATCTG
CAGGCGATGGCGCCGCAGAGCCTCATGTTCCCCGGTCTCCATCCGATGGCAATGATGTCGACACCGGGCA
ACGGCATGGTCTTCAATACGAGCATGCCGTTCCCCTCGTGTCAAAGCTTTGCCATGTCCAAGACTCCGGC
TAGTGTGGTGCCACCGGTCTTCCCCAATGACCTACAGGAAACCACCTATCTCTACATACCCAACAACGCT
GTCGGCGCCATTATCGGCACCAGGGGCTCGCATATCCGAAGCATAATGCGCTTCTCGAACGCATCCCTTA
AAATAGCCCCCCTCGACGCCGACAAGCCGCTGGACCAACAAACGGAGCGCAAGGTGACGATTGTTGGCAC
ACCGGAGGGTCAGTGGAAGGCGCAGTACATGATCTTCGAGAAGATGCGCGAAGAAGGCTTCATGTGTGGC
ACGGACGATGTGCGCCTCACGGTTGAGTTGCTTGTGGCCAGCTCTCAGGTGGGCCGTATCATTGGCAAGG
GTGGCCAAAATGTGCGAGAATTGCAGCGCGTGACGGGCAGTGTGATCAAATTGCCCGAACATGCCCTTGC
ACCGCCATCCGGTGGAGATGAAGAGACACCAGTGCACATCATCGGACTATTCTACAGTGTACAGTCTGCC
CAGCGACGCATCCGAGCCATGATGCTTTCGACAAATCCGCCGCCAATAACCAAAAAACAGAAAGCTGCCA
AAGAACAATTGCAACAACAGCAACAGAGCCTAGCCGGAGCCGCGTCCAGCGGTTCCCAGCAGCAACAGCC
ACAGTCGCCATCTCAACAACAGGCACTGCCGCCGCAATTGCATCATCAGCCTGTGTCGTCGGCGTCGTCA
TCGTCGACGCCGCCTGCACACCATCAGCAGCAGGCGTCGACGGCAGCGACCTCACACCAGCTGCAGCAGC
AGCAGCCATCGCCGCCGCCACCTGGCAATGCAACTGCGGCCGCAGCTCAGCAGCAGCAGCAGCTGGCGAG
CTCACAACAGTAATCTAGAGGGCCCGCGGTTCGAAGGTAAGCCTATCCCTAACCCTCTCCTCGGTCTCGA
TTCTACGCGTACCGGTCATCATCACCATCACCATTGAGTTTAAACCCGCTGATCAGCCTCGACTGTGCCT
TCTAAGGCCTGAGCTCGCTGATCAGCCTCGATCGAGGATCCAGACATGATAAGATACATTGATGAGTTTG
GACAAACCACAACTAGAATGCAGTGAAAAAAATGCTTTATTTGTGAAATTTGTGATGCTATTGCTTTATT
TGTAACCATTATAAGCTGCAATAAACAAGTTAACAACAACAATTGCATTCATTTTATGTTTCAGGTTCAG
GGGGAGGTGTGGGAGGTTTTTTAAAGCAAGTAAAACCTCTACAAATGTGGTATGGCTGATTATGATCAGT
CGACCGATGCCCTTGAGAGCCTTCAACCCAGTCAGCTCCTTCCGGTGGGCGCGGGGCATGACTATCGTCG
CCGCACTTATGACTGTCTTCTTTATCATGCAACTCGTAGGACAGGTGCCGGCAGCGCTCTGGGTCATTTT
CGGCGAGGACCGCTTTCGCTGGAGCGCGACGATGATCGGCCTGTCGCTTGCGGTATTCGGAATCTTGCAC
GCCCTCGCTCAAGCCTTCGTCACTGGTCCCGCCACCAAACGTTTCGGCGAGAAGCAGGCCATTATCGCCG
GCATGGCGGCCGACGCGCTGGGCTACGTCTTGCTGGCGTTCGCGACGCGAGGCTGGATGGCCTTCCCCAT
TATGATTCTTCTCGCTTCCGGCGGCATCGGGATGCCCGCGTTGCAGGCCATGCTGTCCAGGCAGGTAGAT
GACGACCATCAGGGACAGCTTCAAGGATCGCTCGCGGCTCTTACCAGCCAGCAAAAGGCCAGGAACCGTA
AAAAGGCCGCGTTGCTGGCGTTTTTCCATAGGCTCCGCCCCCCTGACGAGCATCACAAAAATCGACGCTC
AAGTCAGAGGTGGCGAAACCCGACAGGACTATAAAGATACCAGGCGTTTCCCCCTGGAAGCTCCCTCGTG
CGCTCTCCTGTTCCGACCCTGCCGCTTACCGGATACCTGTCCGCCTTTCTCCCTTCGGGAAGCGTGGCGC
TTTCTCAATGCTCACGCTGTAGGTATCTCAGTTCGGTGTAGGTCGTTCGCTCCAAGCTGGGCTGTGTGCA
CGAACCCCCCGTTCAGCCCGACCGCTGCGCCTTATCCGGTAACTATCGTCTTGAGTCCAACCCGGTAAGA
CACGACTTATCGCCACTGGCAGCAGCCACTGGTAACAGGATTAGCAGAGCGAGGTATGTAGGCGGTGCTA
CAGAGTTCTTGAAGTGGTGGCCTAACTACGGCTACACTAGAAGGACAGTATTTGGTATCTGCGCTCTGCT
GAAGCCAGTTACCTTCGGAAAAAGAGTTGGTAGCTCTTGATCCGGCAAACAAACCACCGCTGGTAGCGGT
GGTTTTTTTGTTTGCAAGCAGCAGATTACGCGCAGAAAAAAAGGATCTCAAGAAGATCCTTTGATCTTTT
CTACGGGGTCTGACGCTCAGTGGAACGAAAACTCACGTTAAGGGATTTTGGTCATGAGATTATCAAAAAG
GATCTTCACCTAGATCCTTTTAAATTAAAAATGAAGTTTTAAATCAATCTAAAGTATATATGAGTAAACT
TGGTCTGACAGTTACCAATGCTTAATCAGTGAGGCACCTATCTCAGCGATCTGTCTATTTCGTTCATCCA
TAGTTGCCTGACTCCCCGTCGTGTAGATAACTACGATACGGGAGGGCTTACCATCTGGCCCCAGTGCTGC
AATGATACCGCGAGACCCACGCTCACCGGCTCCAGATTTATCAGCAATAAACCAGCCAGCCGGAAGGGCC
GAGCGCAGAAGTGGTCCTGCAACTTTATCCGCCTCCATCCAGTCTATTAATTGTTGCCGGGAAGCTAGAG
TAAGTAGTTCGCCAGTTAATAGTTTGCGCAACGTTGTTGCCATTGCTGCAGGCATCGTGGTGTCACGCTC
GTCGTTTGGTATGGCTTCATTCAGCTCCGGTTCCCAACGATCAAGGCGAGTTACATGATCCCCCATGTTG
TGCAAAAAAGCGGTTAGCTCCTTCGGTCCTCCGATCGTTGTCAGAAGTAAGTTGGCCGCAGTGTTATCAC
TCATGGTTATGGCAGCACTGCATAATTCTCTTACTGTCATGCCATCCGTAAGATGCTTTTCTGTGACTGG
TGAGTACTCAACCAAGTCATTCTGAGAATAGTGTATGCGGCGACCGAGTTGCTCTTGCCCGGCGTCAACA
CGGGATAATACCGCGCCACATAGCAGAACTTTAAAAGTGCTCATCATTGGAAAACGTTCTTCGGGGCGAA
AACTCTCAAGGATCTTACCGCTGTTGAGATCCAGTTCGATGTAACCCACTCGTGCACCCAACTGATCTTC
AGCATCTTTTACTTTCACCAGCGTTTCTGGGTGAGCAAAAACAGGAAGGCAAAATGCCGCAAAAAAGGGA
ATAAGGGCGACACGGAAATGTTGAATACTCATACTCTTCCTTTTTCAATATTATTGAAGCATTTATCAGG
GTTATTGTCTCATGAGCGGATACATATTTGAATGTATTTAGAAAAATAAACAAATAGGGGTTCCGCGCAC
ATTTCCCCGAAAAGTGCCACCTGACGTCTAAGAAACCATTATTATCATGACATTAACCTATAAAAATAGG
CGTATCACGAGGCCCTTTCGT
